>Addgene plasmid #225731 | pET28b-MelJ | addgene full sequence | sequence record 450316 | Addgene NGS Result
ATAAAGAAGACAGTCATAAGTGCGGCGACGATAGTCATGCCCCGCGCCCACCGGAAGGAGCTGACTGGGT
TGAAGGCTCTCAAGGGCATCGGTCGAGATCCCGGTGCCTAATGAGTGAGCTAACTTACATTAATTGCGTT
GCGCTCACTGCCCGCTTTCCAGTCGGGAAACCTGTCGTGCCAGCTGCATTAATGAATCGGCCAACGCGCG
GGGAGAGGCGGTTTGCGTATTGGGCGCCAGGGTGGTTTTTCTTTTCACCAGTGAGACGGGCAACAGCTGA
TTGCCCTTCACCGCCTGGCCCTGAGAGAGTTGCAGCAAGCGGTCCACGCTGGTTTGCCCCAGCAGGCGAA
AATCCTGTTTGATGGTGGTTAACGGCGGGATATAACATGAGCTGTCTTCGGTATCGTCGTATCCCACTAC
CGAGATATCCGCACCAACGCGCAGCCCGGACTCGGTAATGGCGCGCATTGCGCCCAGCGCCATCTGATCG
TTGGCAACCAGCATCGCAGTGGGAACGATGCCCTCATTCAGCATTTGCATGGTTTGTTGAAAACCGGACA
TGGCACTCCAGTCGCCTTCCCGTTCCGCTATCGGCTGAATTTGATTGCGAGTGAGATATTTATGCCAGCC
AGCCAGACGCAGACGCGCCGAGACAGAACTTAATGGGCCCGCTAACAGCGCGATTTGCTGGTGACCCAAT
GCGACCAGATGCTCCACGCCCAGTCGCGTACCGTCTTCATGGGAGAAAATAATACTGTTGATGGGTGTCT
GGTCAGAGACATCAAGAAATAACGCCGGAACATTAGTGCAGGCAGCTTCCACAGCAATGGCATCCTGGTC
ATCCAGCGGATAGTTAATGATCAGCCCACTGACGCGTTGCGCGAGAAGATTGTGCACCGCCGCTTTACAG
GCTTCGACGCCGCTTCGTTCTACCATCGACACCACCACGCTGGCACCCAGTTGATCGGCGCGAGATTTAA
TCGCCGCGACAATTTGCGACGGCGCGTGCAGGGCCAGACTGGAGGTGGCAACGCCAATCAGCAACGACTG
TTTGCCCGCCAGTTGTTGTGCCACGCGGTTGGGAATGTAATTCAGCTCCGCCATCGCCGCTTCCACTTTT
TCCCGCGTTTTCGCAGAAACGTGGCTGGCCTGGTTCACCACGCGGGAAACGGTCTGATAAGAGACACCGG
CATACTCTGCGACATCGTATAACGTTACTGGTTTCACATTCACCACCCTGAATTGACTCTCTTCCGGGCG
CTATCATGCCATACCGCGAAAGGTTTTGCGCCATTCGATGGTGTCCGGGATCTCGACGCTCTCCCTTATG
CGACTCCTGCATTAGGAAGCAGCCCAGTAGTAGGTTGAGGCCGTTGAGCACCGCCGCCGCAAGGAATGGT
GCATGCAAGGAGATGGCGCCCAACAGTCCCCCGGCCACGGGGCCTGCCACCATACCCACGCCGAAACAAG
CGCTCATGAGCCCGAAGTGGCGAGCCCGATCTTCCCCATCGGTGATGTCGGCGATATAGGCGCCAGCAAC
CGCACCTGTGGCGCCGGTGATGCCGGCCACGATGCGTCCGGCGTAGAGGATCGAGATCTCGATCCCGCGA
AATTAATACGACTCACTATAGGGGAATTGTGAGCGGATAACAATTCCCCTCTAGAAATAATTTTGTTTAA
CTTTAAGAAGGAGATATACCATGGGCAGCAGCCATCATCATCATCATCACAGCAGCGGCCTGGTGCCGCG
CGGCAGCCATATGAAGACGACCGATGTGCGGGTACGTCGTGCGATCACGGCGATGGCGGGCGGTCACGCC
GTGGTCCTGACCGGCGACCCCAATGGCGATGGCTATCTCGTCTTCGCCGCCCAGGCCGCGACGCCGCGGC
TGGTTGCCTTTGCGGTCCGGCACACCTCGGGTTATTTGCGCGTCGCGCTGCCGGGCGCCGAATGCGAGCG
ACTGCACCTGCCGCCCATGTGTGACCGAGACACCACGCATTGCGTGTCGGTCGACGTTCGCGGCACCGGC
ACCGGAATCTCGGCGAGCGATCGCGCCTGGACCATCGCGGCACTGGCTTCGGCCACCTCCGTCGCCGCCG
ATTTCCAACGTCCGGGCCATGTGGTGCCCGTGCAGGCGCAAGCCGACGGTGTGCTGGGTCGGCGGGGACC
CGCCGAGGCGGCCGTCGACCTGGCCCGCCTGGCGGAACGGCGGCCGGCCGCCGCGCTCTGCGAGATCGTC
TCGCCCGATAATCCCGTCCAGATGGCGCACCACGCCGAGTCGGTCGAATTCGCCGTCGAACACGGACTGG
CCATGGTCTCGATCGGGGAGCTGGTGGCGTATCGCCGGCGGATCGAGCCCCAGGTGGTCCGGTTTACGGC
AGCGACGCTGCCCACCTGGGCCGGCGCCTCGCGTGTCATCGGCTTTCGTGACGTTTACGACCTCGGCGAG
CATTTGGCGGTCATCGTGGGTGCGGTCGGTGCCGGGGTGCCCGTGCCGCTGCACGTCCACATCGAGTGCC
TGACGGGCGACGTGTTCGGCTCGACGGCGTGCCGCTGCGGCGAGGAACTCAACGGCGCGCTGGCGAGGAT
GTCGGCTCAGGGCAGCGGCGTGGTCTTGTATCTGCGTCCGCCCGGACCCGCGCAAGCGTGCGGCTTGTTC
GCCCGGGGCGATGCGGCGACCGATGTCATGCCGGAGACCGTGACATGGATCCTGCGCGATCTTGGGGTGT
ATGCGATCCGACTTTCCGATGATGTGCCAGGATTTGGGCTTGTCATGTTCGGGGCGATCCGAGAAGCCAG
CACGTTGGCGGCCGCAGGTTGAAAGCTTGCGGCCGCACTCGAGCACCACCACCACCACCACTGAGATCCG
GCTGCTAACAAAGCCCGAAAGGAAGCTGAGTTGGCTGCTGCCACCGCTGAGCAATAACTAGCATAACCCC
TTGGGGCCTCTAAACGGGTCTTGAGGGGTTTTTTGCTGAAAGGAGGAACTATATCCGGATTGGCGAATGG
G
[124 nt withheld, positions 3012-3135]
C
[91 nt withheld, positions 3137-3227]
A
[49 nt withheld, positions 3229-3277]
CCTTTGACGTTGGAGTCCACGTTCTTT
[37 nt withheld, positions 3305-3341]
ACCCTATCTCGGTCTATTCTTTTGATTTATAAGGGATTTTGCCGATTTCGGCCTATTGGTTAAAAAATGA
GCTGATTTAACAAAAATTTAACGCGAATTTTAACAAAATATTAACGCTTACAATTTAGGTGGCACTTTTC
GGGGAAATGTGCGCGGAACCCCTATTTGTTTATTTTTCTAAATACATTCAAATATGTATCCGCTCATGAA
TTAATTCTTAGAAAAACTCATCGAGCATCAAATGAAACTGCAATTTATTCATATCAGGATTATCAATACC
ATATTTTTGAAAAAGCCGTTTCTGTAATGAAGGAGAAAACTCACCGAGGCAGTTCCATAGGATGGCAAGA
TCCTGGTATCGGTCTGCGATTCCGACTCGTCCAACATCAATACAACCTATTAATTTCCCCTCGTCAAAAA
TAAGGTTATCAAGTGAGAAATCACCATGAGTGACGACTGAATCCGGTGAGAATGGCAAAAGTTTATGCAT
TTCTTTCCAGACTTGTTCAACAGGCCAGCCATTACGCTCGTCATCAAAATCACTCGCATCAACCAAACCG
TTATTCATTCGTGATTGCGCCTGAGCGAGACGAAATACGCGATCGCTGTTAAAAGGACAATTACAAACAG
GAATCGAATGCAACCGGCGCAGGAACACTGCCAGCGCATCAACAATATTTTCACCTGAATCAGGATATTC
TTCTAATACCTGGAATGCTGTTTTCCCGGGGATCGCAGTGGTGAGTAACCATGCATCATCAGGAGTACGG
ATAAAATGCTTGATGGTCGGAAGAGGCATAAATTCCGTCAGCCAGTTTAGTCTGACCATCTCATCTGTAA
CATCATTGGCAACGCTACCTTTGCCATGTTTCAGAAACAACTCTGGCGCATCGGGCTTCCCATACAATCG
ATAGATTGTCGCACCTGATTGCCCGACATTATCGCGAGCCCATTTATACCCATATAAATCAGCATCCATG
TTGGAATTTAATCGCGGCCTAGAGCAAGACGTTTCCCGTTGAATATGGCTCATAACACCCCTTGTATTAC
TGTTTATGTAAGCAGACAGTTTTATTGTTCATGACCAAAATCCCTTAACGTGAGTTTTCGTTCCACTGAG
CGTCAGACCCCGTAGAAAAGATCAAAGGATCTTCTTGAGATCCTTTTTTTCTGCGCGTAATCTGCTGCTT
GCAAACAAAAAAACCACCGCTACCAGCGGTGGTTTGTTTGCCGGATCAAGAGCTACCAACTCTTTTTCCG
AAGGTAACTGGCTTCAGCAGAGCGCAGATACCAAATACTGTCCTTCTAGTGTAGCCGTAGTTAGGCCACC
ACTTCAAGAACTCTGTAGCACCGCCTACATACCTCGCTCTGCTAATCCTGTTACCAGTGGCTGCTGCCAG
TGGCGATAAGTCGTGTCTTACCGGGTTGGACTCAAGACGATAGTTACCGGATAAGGCGCAGCGGTCGGGC
TGAACGGGGGGTTCGTGCACACAGCCCAGCTTGGAGCGAACGACCTACACCGAACTGAGATACCTACAGC
GTGAGCTATGAGAAAGCGCCACGCTTCCCGAAGGGAGAAAGGCGGACAGGTATCCGGTAAGCGGCAGGGT
CGGAACAGGAGAGCGCACGAGGGAGCTTCCAGGGGGAAACGCCTGGTATCTTTATAGTCCTGTCGGGTTT
CGCCACCTCTGACTTGAGCGTCGATTTTTGTGATGCTCGTCAGGGGGGCGGAGCCTATGGAAAAACGCCA
GCAACGCGGCCTTTTTACGGTTCCTGGCCTTTTGCTGGCCTTTTGCTCACATGTTCTTTCCTGCGTTATC
CCCTGATTCTGTGGATAACCGTATTACCGCCTTTGAGTGAGCTGATACCGCTCGCCGCAGCCGAACGACC
GAGCGCAGCGAGTCAGTGAGCGAGGAAGCGGAAGAGCGCCTGATGCGGTATTTTCTCCTTACGCATCTGT
GCGGTATTTCACACCGCAATGGTGCACTCTCAGTACAATCTGCTCTGATGCCGCATAGTTAAGCCAGTAT
ACACTCCGCTATCGCTACGTGACTGGGTCATGGCTGCGCCCCGACACCCGCCAACACCCGCTGACGCGCC
CTGACGGGCTTGTCTGCTCCCGGCATCCGCTTACAGACAAGCTGTGACCGTCTCCGGGAGCTGCATGTGT
CAGAGGTTTTCACCGTCATCACCGAAACGCGCGAGGCAGCTGCGGTAAAGCTCATCAGCGTGGTCGTGAA
GCGATTCACAGATGTCTGCCTGTTCATCCGCGTCCAGCTCGTTGAGTTTCTCCAGAAGCGTTAATGTCTG
GCTTCTGATAAAGCGGGCCATGTTAAGGGCGGTTTTTTCCTGTTTGGTCACTGATGCCTCCGTGTAAGGG
GGATTTCTGTTCATGGGGGTAATGATACCGATGAAACGAGAGAGGATGCTCACGATACGGGTTACTGATG
ATGAACATGCCCGGTTACTGGAACGTTGTGAGGGTAAACAACTGGCGGTATGGATGCGGCGGGACCAGAG
AAAAATCACTCAGGGTCAATGCCAGCGCTTCGTTAATACAGATGTAGGTGTTCCACAGGGTAGCCAGCAG
CATCCTGCGATGCAGATCCGGAACATAATGGTGCAGGGCGCTGACTTCCGCGTTTCCAGACTTTACGAAA
CACGGAAACCGAAGACCATTCATGTTGTTGCTCAGGTCGCAGACGTTTTGCAGCAGCAGTCGCTTCACGT
TCGCTCGCGTATCGGTGATTCATTCTGCTAACCAGTAAGGCAACCCCGCCAGCCTAGCCGGGTCCTCAAC
GACAGGAGCACGATCATGCGCACCCGTGGGGCCGCCATGCCGGCGATAATGGCCTGCTTCTCGCCGAAAC
GTTTGGTGGCGGGACCAGTGACGAAGGCTTGAGCGAGGGCGTGCAAGATTCCGAATACCGCAAGCGACAG
GCCGATCATCGTCGCGCTCCAGCGAAAGCGGTCCTCGCCGAAAATGACCCAGAGCGCTGCCGGCACCTGT
CCTACGAGTTGCATG
Features (pLannotate 1.2.2; 21 found; start..end, strand, type, name):
    111..132     -  protein_bind   CAP binding site: CAP binding activates transcription in the presence of cAMP. E. coli catabolite activator protein
    145..1227    -  CDS            lacI: lac repressor; lacI; The lac repressor binds to the lac operator to inhibit transcription in E. coli. This inhibition can be relieved by adding lactose or isopropyl-β-D-thiogalactopyranoside (IPTG).
   1228..1305    -  promoter       lacI promoter: lacI
   1313..1592    -  CDS            TcR (fragment): tetracycline efflux protein; tet; confers resistance to tetracycline
   1614..1632    +  promoter       T7 promoter: promoter for bacteriophage T7 RNA polymerase
   1633..1657    +  protein_bind   lac operator: The lac repressor binds to the lac operator to inhibit transcription in E. coli. This inhibition can be relieved by adding lactose or isopropyl-β-D-thiogalactopyranoside (IPTG). lac repressor encoded by lacI
   1672..1694    +  RBS            RBS: efficient ribosome binding site from bacteriophage T7 gene 10 (Olins and Rangwala, 1989)
   1713..1729    +  CDS            capTEV™ (fragment): composite tag for in vivo biotinylation, TEV protease cleavage, and 6xHis tagging
   1740..1757    +  CDS            thrombin site: thrombin recognition and cleavage site
   1782..2627    +  CDS            ribBA (fragment): RIBBA_RHOJR - Protein inferred from homology: Swiss-Prot protein existence level 3. Catalyzes the conversion of GTP to 2,5-diamino-6- ribosylamino-4(3H)-pyrimidinone 5'-phosphate (DARP), formate and pyrophosphate. From Rhodococcus jostii (strain RHA1).
   2844..2861    +  CDS            9xHis (fragment): 9xHis affinity tag
   2871..2920    +  CDS            SET1 (fragment): solubility-enhancement tag derived from T7 phage gene 10B
   2928..2975    +  terminator     T7 terminator: transcription terminator for bacteriophage T7 RNA polymerase
   3012..3440    +  rep_origin     f1 ori (sequence partly withheld): f1 bacteriophage origin of replication; arrow indicates direction of (+) strand synthesis
   3493..3550    +  promoter       AmpR promoter (fragment): bla
   3559..4374    -  CDS            KanR: aminoglycoside phosphotransferase; aph(3')-Ia; confers resistance to kanamycin in bacteria or G418 (Geneticin®) in eukaryotes
   4496..5084    +  rep_origin     ori: high-copy-number ColE1/pMB1/pBR322/pUC origin of replication
   5270..5409    -  misc_feature   bom: basis of mobility region from pBR322
   5511..5702    -  CDS            rop: Rop protein, which maintains plasmids at low copy number; rop
   5719..6099    +  CDS            YPB1_ECOLX: Protein predicted: Swiss-Prot protein existence level 4. From Escherichia coli.
   6171..96      -  CDS            TcR (fragment) (across the origin): tetracycline efflux protein; tet; confers resistance to tetracycline
