[The description below was written by a language model from this plasmid's Addgene catalogue record and pLannotate feature annotations shown in this document.]
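Description:
pET28b-MelJ is a bacterial expression plasmid of about 6.4 kb, built on a pET28-type backbone to produce the Mycobacterium tuberculosis protein MelJ (Rv1940) in E. coli. It is maintained through a ColE1/pMB1-family origin. The adjacent bom and rop elements inherited from pBR322 are also annotated, although the catalogue lists the plasmid as high copy. Selection is by kanamycin through an aph(3')-Ia aminoglycoside phosphotransferase gene. An f1 phage origin is present, and the short tetracycline-resistance and AmpR promoter fragments in the annotation are non-functional backbone remnants.

The expression cassette follows the standard pET layout. A T7 promoter is followed immediately by a lac operator and the strong ribosome binding site from T7 gene 10, and the cassette ends with the T7 terminator. The plasmid carries its own lacI gene and promoter, so transcription stays repressed until IPTG is added, and expression requires a host that supplies T7 RNA polymerase. Upstream of the insert, the annotation detects a short His-tag-type match and a thrombin cleavage site. This agrees with the recorded N-terminal 6xHis tag, which allows metal-affinity purification and optional tag removal.

The insert itself is annotated by homology to a Rhodococcus RibBA riboflavin-biosynthesis enzyme, suggesting that MelJ is related to that family. A vector-derived His-tag sequence also lies downstream of the insert, but the record does not say whether it is translated as part of the protein. The cloning sites are not recorded. The stated purpose is recombinant MelJ expression, and the plasmid was deposited with a study of the M. tuberculosis Mce3R TetR-like repressor.
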