Addgene plasmid #225731: pET28b-MelJ
Purpose: To express MelJ (Rv1940) in E. coli
Depositing lab: Nicole Sampson. Depositing organization: Stony Brook University. Publication: Mycobacterium tuberculosis Mce3R TetR-like Repressor Forms an Asymmetric Four-Helix Bundle and Binds a Nonpalindrome Sequencedagger. Panagoda NT, Balazsi G, Sampson NS. ACS Chem Biol. 2024 Dec 20;19(12):2580-2592. doi: 10.1021/acschembio.4c00687. Epub 2024 Nov 15. PubMed 39545866.
Backbone
  Vector backbone: pET
  Vector type: Bacterial Expression
Growth in bacteria
  Bacterial resistance: Kanamycin, 50 μg/mL
  Growth temperature: 37°C
  Growth strain: DH5alpha
  Copy number: High Copy
Gene/Insert
  Gene/Insert name: melJ (alt name: Rv1940)
  Species: Mycobacterium tuberculosis
  Tag / fusion protein: 6xHis (N terminal on insert)
  Cloning method: Restriction Enzyme; 5′ cloning site unknown (unknown if destroyed)
Terms and licenses: Academic/Nonprofit Terms; Industry Terms: Not Available to Industry
How to cite: pET28b-MelJ was a gift from Nicole Sampson (Addgene plasmid # 225731 ; http://n2t.net/addgene:225731 ; RRID:Addgene_225731)
