>Addgene plasmid #225731 | pET28b-MelJ | depositor partial sequence | sequence record 442251 | MelJ insert
ATGAAGACGACCGATGTGCGGGTACGTCGTGCGATCACGGCGATGGCGGGCGGTCACGCCGTGGTCCTGA
CCGGCGACCCCAATGGCGATGGCTATCTCGTCTTCGCCGCCCAGGCCGCGACGCCGCGGCTGGTTGCCTT
TGCGGTCCGGCACACCTCGGGTTATTTGCGCGTCGCGCTGCCGGGCGCCGAATGCGAGCGACTGCACCTG
CCGCCCATGTGTGACCGAGACACCACGCATTGCGTGTCGGTCGACGTTCGCGGCACCGGCACCGGAATCT
CGGCGAGCGATCGCGCCTGGACCATCGCGGCACTGGCTTCGGCCACCTCCGTCGCCGCCGATTTCCAACG
TCCGGGCCATGTGGTGCCCGTGCAGGCGCAAGCCGACGGTGTGCTGGGTCGGCGGGGACCCGCCGAGGCG
GCCGTCGACCTGGCCCGCCTGGCGGAACGGCGGCCGGCCGCCGCGCTCTGCGAGATCGTCTCGCCCGATA
ATCCCGTCCAGATGGCGCACCACGCCGAGTCGGTCGAATTCGCCGTCGAACACGGACTGGCCATGGTCTC
GATCGGGGAGCTGGTGGCGTATCGCCGGCGGATCGAGCCCCAGGTGGTCCGGTTTACGGCAGCGACGCTG
CCCACCTGGGCCGGCGCCTCGCGTGTCATCGGCTTTCGTGACGTTTACGACCTCGGCGAGCATTTGGCGG
TCATCGTGGGTGCGGTCGGTGCCGGGGTGCCCGTGCCGCTGCACGTCCACATCGAGTGCCTGACGGGCGA
CGTGTTCGGCTCGACGGCGTGCCGCTGCGGCGAGGAACTCAACGGCGCGCTGGCGAGGATGTCGGCTCAG
GGCAGCGGCGTGGTCTTGTATCTGCGTCCGCCCGGACCCGCGCAAGCGTGCGGCTTGTTCGCCCGGGGCG
ATGCGGCGACCGATGTCATGCCGGAGACCGTGACATGGATCCTGCGCGATCTTGGGGTGTATGCGATCCG
ACTTTCCGATGATGTGCCAGGATTTGGGCTTGTCATGTTCGGGGCGATCCGAGAAGCCAGCACGTTGGCG
GCCGCAGGTTGA
